>Addgene plasmid #195715 | pUC57-mini v2-HF24_F1 | addgene full sequence | sequence record 385580 | Addgene NGS Result
CCAATGATGGTCTCGGGAGTCATTTTTGACACCAGACCAACTGGTAATGGTAGCGACCGGCGCTCAGCTG
GAATTCCGCCGATACTGACGGGCTCCAGGAGTCGTCGCCACCAATCCCCATATGGAAACCGTCGATACGA
GACCATCGGAAAGAACATGTGAGCAAAAGGCCAGCAAAAGGCCAGGAACCGTAAAAAGGCCGCGTTGCTG
GCGTTTTTCCATAGGCTCCGCCCCCCTGACGAGCATCACAAAAATCGACGCTCAAGTCAGAGGTGGCGAA
ACCCGACAGGACTATAAAGATACCAGGCGTTTCCCCCTGGAAGCTCCCTCGTGCGCTCTCCTGTTCCGAC
CCTGCCGCTTACCGGATACCTGTCCGCCTTTCTCCCTTCGGGAAGCGTGGCGCTTTCTCATAGCTCACGC
TGTAGGTATCTCAGTTCGGTGTAGGTCGTTCGCTCCAAGCTGGGCTGTGTGCACGAACCCCCCGTTCAGC
CCGACCGCTGCGCCTTATCCGGTAACTATCGTCTTGAGTCCAACCCGGTAAGACACGACTTATCGCCACT
GGCAGCAGCCACTGGTAACAGGATTAGCAGAGCGAGGTATGTAGGCGGTGCTACAGAGTTCTTGAAGTGG
TGGCCTAACTACGGCTACACTAGAAGAACAGTATTTGGTATCTGCGCTCTGCTGAAGCCAGTTACCTTCG
GAAAAAGAGTTGGTAGCTCTTGATCCGGCAAACAAACCACCGCTGGTAGCGGTGGTTTTTTTGTTTGCAA
GCAGCAGATTACGCGCAGAAAAAAAGGATCTCAAGAAGATCCTTTGATCTTTTCTACGGGGTCTGACGCT
CAGTGGAACGAAAACTCACGTTAAGGGATTTTGGTCATGAGATTATCAAAAAGGATCTTCACCTAGATCC
TTTTAAATTAAAAATGAAGTTTTAAATCAATCTAAAGTATATATGAGTAAACTTGGTCTGACAGTTACCA
ATGCTTAATCAGTGAGGCACCTATCTCAGCGATCTGTCTATTTCGTTCATCCATAGTTGCCTGACTCCCC
GTCGTGTAGATAACTACGATACGGGAGGGCTTACCATCTGGCCCCAGTGCTGCAATGATACCGCGAGATC
CACGCTCACCGGCTCCAGATTTATCAGCAATAAACCAGCCAGCCGGAAGGGCCGAGCGCAGAAGTGGTCC
TGCAACTTTATCCGCCTCCATCCAGTCTATTAATTGTTGCCGGGAAGCTAGAGTAAGTAGTTCGCCAGTT
AATAGTTTGCGCAACGTTGTTGCCATTGCTACAGGCATCGTGGTGTCACGCTCGTCGTTTGGTATGGCTT
CATTCAGCTCCGGTTCCCAACGATCAAGGCGAGTTACATGATCCCCCATGTTGTGCAAAAAAGCGGTTAG
CTCCTTCGGTCCTCCGATCGTTGTCAGAAGTAAGTTGGCCGCAGTGTTATCACTCATGGTTATGGCAGCA
CTGCATAATTCTCTTACTGTCATGCCATCCGTAAGATGCTTTTCTGTGACTGGTGAGTACTCAACCAAGT
CATTCTGAGAATAGTGTATGCGGCGACCGAGTTGCTCTTGCCCGGCGTCAATACGGGATAATACCGCGCC
ACATAGCAGAACTTTAAAAGTGCTCATCATTGGAAAACGTTCTTCGGGGCGAAAACTCTCAAGGATCTTA
CCGCTGTTGAGATCCAGTTCGATGTAACCCACTCGTGCACCCAACTGATCTTCAGCATCTTTTACTTTCA
CCAGCGTTTCTGGGTGAGCAAAAACAGGAAGGCAAAATGCCGCAAAAAAGGGAATAAGGGCGACACGGAA
ATGTTGAATACTCATACTCTTCCTTTTTCAATATTATTGAAGCATTTATCAGGGTTATTGTCTCATGAGC
GGATACATATTTGAATGTATTTAGAAAAATAAACAAATAGGGGTTCCGCGCACATTTCCCCGAAAAGTGC
CACCTGACGTC
Features (pLannotate 1.2.2; 4 found; start..end, strand, type, name):
     22..137     -  CDS            lacZ (fragment): β-galactosidase; lacZ
    216..804     -  rep_origin     ori: high-copy-number ColE1/pMB1/pBR322/pUC origin of replication
    975..1835    -  CDS            AmpR: β-lactamase; bla; confers resistance to ampicillin, carbenicillin, and related antibiotics
   1836..1940    -  promoter       AmpR promoter: bla
