[The description below was written by a language model from this plasmid's Addgene catalogue record and pLannotate feature annotations shown in this document.]
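Description:
pUC57-mini v2-HF24_F1 is a small (about 2 kb) high-copy E. coli cloning plasmid built on the pUC57-mini backbone and classed as a synthetic biology part. It serves as a storage vector for one piece of a multi-fragment Golden Gate assembly test system. Propagation relies on a ColE1/pMB1/pUC-type origin of replication, and selection is by ampicillin through the β-lactamase gene (AmpR) driven by its native bla promoter. These backbone elements account for most of the sequenced plasmid.

The payload is fragment 1 of an E. coli lacI/lacZ cassette that was divided into 24 pieces, with the junctions chosen so that the set assembles with high fidelity. The feature table detects only a short segment of roughly 115 nt annotated as a lacZ fragment, consistent with a small insert that is not functional on its own. No promoter or other regulatory element is annotated for it. The record does not state which Type IIS enzyme releases the fragment, what the flanking overhangs are, or which sites were used to clone it into the backbone.

In use, this plasmid would be combined with the other 23 fragment-bearing plasmids of the set in a one-pot Golden Gate reaction to rebuild the complete lacI/lacZ cassette. Reconstituting a functional lacZ gene typically allows correct assemblies to be scored by a colorimetric colony screen, though the record does not describe the readout. The set accompanies work that profiled the ligation fidelity of four-base overhangs by T4 DNA ligase and applied those data to DNA assembly design, so it serves as a benchmark for high-complexity assemblies.
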