Addgene plasmid #195715: pUC57-mini v2-HF24_F1
Purpose: This plasmid carries a fragment from a 24-fragment lacI/lacZ cassette split that was designed as a Golden Gate assembly with high fidelity.
Depositing lab: Eric Cantor. Depositing organization: New England Biolabs. Publication: Comprehensive Profiling of Four Base Overhang Ligation Fidelity by T4 DNA Ligase and Application to DNA Assembly. Potapov V, Ong JL, Kucera RB, Langhorst BW, Bilotti K, Pryor JM, Cantor EJ, Canton B, Knight TF, Evans TC Jr, Lohman GJS. ACS Synth Biol. 2018 Nov 16;7(11):2665-2674. doi: 10.1021/acssynbio.8b00333. Epub 2018 Oct 29. PubMed 30335370.
Backbone
  Vector backbone: pUC57-mini
  Vector type: Synthetic Biology
Growth in bacteria
  Bacterial resistance: Ampicillin, 100 μg/mL
  Growth temperature: 37°C
  Growth strain: DH5alpha
  Copy number: High Copy
Gene/Insert
  Gene/Insert name: Fragment#1 of a 24 fragment split in lacI/lacZ cassette
  Species: E.coli
  Cloning method: Restriction Enzyme; 5′ cloning site Unknown (unknown if destroyed)
Terms and licenses: Academic/Nonprofit Terms; Industry Terms: Not Available to Industry
How to cite: pUC57-mini v2-HF24_F1 was a gift from Eric Cantor (Addgene plasmid # 195715 ; http://n2t.net/addgene:195715 ; RRID:Addgene_195715)
